>Addgene plasmid #221697 | pCMV4-HA-p31(comet) | addgene full sequence | sequence record 442613 | Addgene NGS Result
TAACGCCAATAGGGACTTTCCATTGACGTCAATGGGTGGAGTATTTACGGTAAACTGCCCACTTGGCAGT
ACATCAAGTGTATCATATGCCAAGTCCGCCCCCTATTGACGTCAATGACGGTAAATGGCCCGCCTGGCAT
TATGCCCAGTACATGACCTTACGGGACTTTCCTACTTGGCAGTACATCTACGTATTAGTCATCGCTATTA
CCATGGTGATGCGGTTTTGGCAGTACACCAATGGGCGTGGATAGCGGTTTGACTCACGGGGATTTCCAAG
TCTCCACCCCATTGACGTCAATGGGAGTTTGTTTTGGCACCAAAATCAACGGGACTTTCCAAAATGTCGT
AATAACCCCGCCCCGTTGACGCAAATGGGCGGTAGGCGTGTACGGTGGGAGGTCTATATAAGCAGAGCTC
GTTTAGTGAACCGTCAGAATTGTTTTTATTTTTAATTTTCTTTCAAATACTTCCATCGAATTCAGATCTG
GTACCACGCGTACCATGGATATCTTTTACCCATACGATGTTCCTGACTATGCGGGCTATCCCTATGACGT
CCCGGACTATGCAGGATCCTATCCATATGACGTTCCAGATTACGCTGCTCAGATCGATAAGCTTATGGCG
GCGCCGGAGGCGGAGGTTCTGTCCTCAGCCGCAGTCCCTGATTTGGAGTGGTATGAGAAGTCCGAAGAAA
CTCACGCCTCCCAGATAGAACTACTTGAGACAAGCTCTACGCAGGAACCTCTCAACGCTTCGGAGGCCTT
TTGCCCAAGAGACTGCATGGTACCAGTGGTGTTTCCTGGGCCTGTGAGCCAGGAAGGCTGCTGTCAGTTT
ACTTGTGAACTTCTAAAGCATATCATGTATCAACGCCAGCAGCTCCCTCTGCCCTATGAACAGCTTAAGC
ACTTTTACCGAAAACCTTCTCCCCAGGCAGAGGAGATGCTGAAGAAGAAACCTCGGGCCACCACTGAGGT
GAGCAGCAGGAAATGCCAACAAGCCCTGGCAGAACTGGAGAGTGTCCTCAGCCACCTGGAGGACTTCTTT
GCACGGACACTAGTACCGCGAGTGCTGATTCTCCTTGGGGGCAATGCCCTAAGCCCCAAGGAGTTCTATG
AACTCGACTTGTCTCTGCTGGCCCCCTACAGCGTGGACCAGAGCCTGAGCACAGCAGCTTGTTTGCGCCG
TCTCTTCCGAGCCATATTCATGGCTGATGCCTTTAGCGAGCTTCAGGCTCCTCCACTCATGGGCACCGTC
GTCATGGCACAGGGACACCGCAACTGTGGAGAAGATTGGTTTCGACCCAAGCTCAACTATCGAGTGCCCA
GCCGGGGCCATAAACTGACTGTGACCCTGTCATGTGGCAGACCTTCCATCCGAACCACGGCTTGGGAAGA
CTACATTTGGTTCCAGGCACCAGTGACATTTAAAGGCTTCCGCGAGTCTAGAGGATCCCGGGTGGCATCC
CTGTGACCCCTCCCCAGTGCCTCTCCTGGCCCTGGAAGTTGCCACTCCAGTGCCCACCAGCCTTGTCCTA
ATAAAATTAAGTTGCATCATTTTGTCTGACTAGGTGTCCTTCTATAATATTATGGGGTGGAGGGGGGTGG
TATGGAGCAAGGGGCAAGTTGGGAAGACAACCTGTAGGGCCTGCGGGGTCTATTGGGAACCAAGCTGGAG
TGCAGTGGCACAATCTTGGCTCACTGCAATCTCCGCCTCCTGGGTTCAAGCGATTCTCCTGCCTCAGCCT
CCCGAGTTGTTGGGATTCCAGGCATGCATGACCAGGCTCAGCTAATTTTTGTTTTTTTGGTAGAGACGGG
GTTTCACCATATTGGCCAGGCTGGTCTCCAACTCCTAATCTCAGGTGATCTACCCACCTTGGCCTCCCAA
ATTGCTGGGATTACAGGCGTGAACCACTGCTCCCTTCCCTGTCCTTCTGATTTTAAAATAACTATACCAG
CAGGAGGACGTCCAGACACAGCATAGGCTACCTGGCCATGCCCAACCGGTGGGACATTTGAGTTGCTTGC
TTGGCACTGTCCTCTCATGCGTTGGGTCCACTCAGTAGATGCCTGTTGAATTGGGTACGCGGCCAGCTTG
GCTGTGGAATGTGTGTCAGTTAGGGTGTGGAAAGTCCCCAGGCTCCCCAGCAGGCAGAAGTATGCAAAGC
ATGCATCTCAATTAGTCAGCAACCAGGTGTGGAAAGTCCCCAGGCTCCCCAGCAGGCAGAAGTATGCAAA
GCATGCATCTCAATTAGTCAGCAACCATAGTCCCGCCCCTAACTCCGCCCATCCCGCCCCTAACTCCGCC
CAGTTCCGCCCATTCTCCGCCCCATGGCTGACTAATTTTTTTTATTTATGCAGAGGCCGAGGCCGCCTCG
GCCTCTGAGCTATTCCAGAAGTAGTGAGGAGGCTTTTTTGGAGGCCTAGGCTTTTGCAAAAAGCTCCTCG
AGGAACTGAAAAACCAGAAAGTTAACTGGTAAGTTTAGTCTTTTTGTCTTTTATTTCAGGTCCCGGATCC
GGTGGTGGTGCAAATCAAAGAACTGCTCCTCAGTGGATGTTGCCTTTACTTCTAGGCCTGTACGGAAGTG
TTACTTCTGCTCTAAAAGCTGCTGCAGGTCGACTCTAGGGCCGCGTACCGAGCTCGAATTCCCTATAGTG
AGTCGTATTAAATTCGTAATCATGTCATAGCTGTTTCCTGTGTGAAATTGTTATCCGCTCACAATTCCAC
ACAACATACGAGCCGGAAGCATAAAGTGTAAAGCCTGGGGTGCCTAATGAGTGAGCTAACTCACATTAAT
TGCGTTGCGCTCACTGCCCGCTTTCCAGTCGGGAAACCTGTCGTGCCAGCTGCATTAATGAATCGGCCAA
CGCGCGGGGAGAGGCGGTTTGCGTATTGGGCGCTCTTCCGCTTCCTCGCTCACTGACTCGCTGCGCTCGG
TCGTTCGGCTGCGGCGAGCGGTATCAGCTCACTCAAAGGCGGTAATACGGTTATCCACAGAATCAGGGGA
TAACGCAGGAAAGAACATGTGAGCAAAAGGCCAGCAAAAGGCCAGGAACCGTAAAAAGGCCGCGTTGCTG
GCGTTTTTCCATAGGCTCCGCCCCCCTGACGAGCATCACAAAAATCGACGCTCAAGTCAGAGGTGGCGAA
ACCCGACAGGACTATAAAGATACCAGGCGTTTCCCCCTGGAAGCTCCCTCGTGCGCTCTCCTGTTCCGAC
CCTGCCGCTTACCGGATACCTGTCCGCCTTTCTCCCTTCGGGAAGCGTGGCGCTTTCTCATAGCTCACGC
TGTAGGTATCTCAGTTCGGTGTAGGTCGTTCGCTCCAAGCTGGGCTGTGTGCACGAACCCCCCGTTCAGC
CCGACCGCTGCGCCTTATCCGGTAACTATCGTCTTGAGTCCAACCCGGTAAGACACGACTTATCGCCACT
GGCAGCAGCCACTGGTAACAGGATTAGCAGAGCGAGGTATGTAGGCGGTGCTACAGAGTTCTTGAAGTGG
TGGCCTAACTACGGCTACACTAGAAGAACAGTATTTGGTATCTGCGCTCTGCTGAAGCCAGTTACCTTCG
GAAAAAGAGTTGGTAGCTCTTGATCCGGCAAACAAACCACCGCTGGTAGCGGTGGTTTTTTTGTTTGCAA
GCAGCAGATTACGCGCAGAAAAAAAGGATCTCAAGAAGATCCTTTGATCTTTTCTACGGGGTCTGACGCT
CAGTGGAACGAAAACTCACGTTAAGGGATTTTGGTCATGAGATTATCAAAAAGGATCTTCACCTAGATCC
TTTTAAATTAAAAATGAAGTTTTAAATCAATCTAAAGTATATATGAGTAAACTTGGTCTGACAGTTACCA
ATGCTTAATCAGTGAGGCACCTATCTCAGCGATCTGTCTATTTCGTTCATCCATAGTTGCCTGACTCCCC
GTCGTGTAGATAACTACGATACGGGAGGGCTTACCATCTGGCCCCAGTGCTGCAATGATACCGCGAGACC
CACGCTCACCGGCTCCAGATTTATCAGCAATAAACCAGCCAGCCGGAAGGGCCGAGCGCAGAAGTGGTCC
TGCAACTTTATCCGCCTCCATCCAGTCTATTAATTGTTGCCGGGAAGCTAGAGTAAGTAGTTCGCCAGTT
AATAGTTTGCGCAACGTTGTTGCCATTGCTACAGGCATCGTGGTGTCACGCTCGTCGTTTGGTATGGCTT
CATTCAGCTCCGGTTCCCAACGATCAAGGCGAGTTACATGATCCCCCATGTTGTGCAAAAAAGCGGTTAG
CTCCTTCGGTCCTCCGATCGTTGTCAGAAGTAAGTTGGCCGCAGTGTTATCACTCATGGTTATGGCAGCA
CTGCATAATTCTCTTACTGTCATGCCATCCGTAAGATGCTTTTCTGTGACTGGTGAGTACTCAACCAAGT
CATTCTGAGAATAGTGTATGCGGCGACCGAGTTGCTCTTGCCCGGCGTCAATACGGGATAATACCGCGCC
ACATAGCAGAACTTTAAAAGTGCTCATCATTGGAAAACGTTCTTCGGGGCGAAAACTCTCAAGGATCTTA
CCGCTGTTGAGATCCAGTTCGATGTAACCCACTCGTGCACCCAACTGATCTTCAGCATCTTTTACTTTCA
CCAGCGTTTCTGGGTGAGCAAAAACAGGAAGGCAAAATGCCGCAAAAAAGGGAATAAGGGCGACACGGAA
ATGTTGAATACTCATACTCTTCCTTTTTCAATATTATTGAAGCATTTATCAGGGTTATTGTCTCATGAGC
GGATACATATTTGAATGTATTTAGAAAAATAAACAAATAGGGGTTCCGCGCACATTTCCCCGAAAAGTGC
CACCTG
[124 nt withheld, positions 4837-4960]
C
[91 nt withheld, positions 4962-5052]
A
[49 nt withheld, positions 5054-5102]
CCTTTGACGTTGGAGTCCACGTTCTTT
[37 nt withheld, positions 5130-5166]
ACCCTATCTCGGTCTATTCTTTTGATTTATAAGGGATTTTGCCGATTTCGGCCTATTGGTTAAAAAATGA
GCTGATTTAACAAAAATTTAACGCGAATTTTAACAAAATATTAACGCTTACAATTTCCATTCGCCATTCA
GGCTGCGCAACTGTTGGGAAGGGCGATCGGTGCGGGCCTCTTCGCTATTACGCCAGCTGGCGAAAGGGGG
ATGTGCTGCAAGGCGATTAAGTTGGGTAACGCCAGGGTTTTCCCAGTCACGACGTTGTAAAACGACGGCC
AGTGCCAAGCTGATCTATACATTGAATCAATATTGGCAATTAGCCATATTAGTCATTGGTTATATAGCAT
AAATCAATATTGGCTATTGGCCATTGCATACGTTGTATCTATATCATAATATGTACATTTATATTGGCTC
ATGTCCAATATGACCGCCATGTTGACATTGATTATTGACTAGTTATTAATAGTAATCAATTACGGGGTCA
TTAGTTCATAGCCCATATATGGAGTTCCGCGTTACATAACTTACGGTAAATGGCCCGCCTGGCTGACCGC
CCAACGACCCCCGCCCATTGACGTCAATAATGACGTATGTTCCCATAG
Features (pLannotate 1.2.2; 19 found; start..end, strand, type, name):
    217..416     +  promoter       CMV promoter: human cytomegalovirus (CMV) immediate early promoter
    517..606     +  CDS            3xHA: three tandem HA epitope tags
    625..1446    +  CDS            MAD2L1BP: MD2BP_HUMAN - Also known as CMT2, KIAA0110. Experimental evidence at protein level: Swiss-Prot protein existence level 1. May function to silence the spindle checkpoint and allow mitosis to proceed through anaphase by binding MAD2L1 after it has become dissociated from the MAD2L1-CDC20 complex. From Homo sapiens (Human).
   1460..2082    +  polyA_signal   hGH poly(A) signal: human growth hormone polyadenylation signal
   2111..2440    +  promoter       SV40 promoter: SV40 enhancer and early promoter
   2479..2575    +  intron         SV40 intron: modified SV40 intron with splice donor and acceptor sites
   2612..2628    -  misc_feature   MCS (fragment): pUC18/19 multiple cloning site
   2635..2651    -  misc_feature   MCS (fragment): pUC18/19 multiple cloning site
   2652..2670    -  promoter       T7 promoter: promoter for bacteriophage T7 RNA polymerase
   2708..2724    -  protein_bind   lac operator: The lac repressor binds to the lac operator to inhibit transcription in E. coli. This inhibition can be relieved by adding lactose or isopropyl-β-D-thiogalactopyranoside (IPTG). lac repressor encoded by lacI
   2732..2762    -  promoter       lac promoter: promoter for the E. coli lac operon
   2777..2798    -  protein_bind   CAP binding site: CAP binding activates transcription in the presence of cAMP. E. coli catabolite activator protein
   2811..2903    -  CDS            lacI (fragment): lac repressor; lacI; The lac repressor binds to the lac operator to inhibit transcription in E. coli. This inhibition can be relieved by adding lactose or isopropyl-β-D-thiogalactopyranoside (IPTG).
   3086..3674    -  rep_origin     ori: high-copy-number ColE1/pMB1/pBR322/pUC origin of replication
   3845..4705    -  CDS            AmpR: β-lactamase; bla; confers resistance to ampicillin, carbenicillin, and related antibiotics
   4706..4810    -  promoter       AmpR promoter: bla
   4837..5265    +  rep_origin     f1 ori (sequence partly withheld): f1 bacteriophage origin of replication; arrow indicates direction of (+) strand synthesis
   5296..5450    -  CDS            lacZα (fragment): LacZα fragment of β-galactosidase; lacZ fragment
   5610..215     +  enhancer       CMV enhancer (across the origin): human cytomegalovirus immediate early enhancer
