[The description below was written by a language model from this plasmid's Addgene catalogue record and pLannotate feature annotations shown in this document.]
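Description:
pCMV4-HA-p31(comet) is a mammalian expression plasmid of about 5.8 kb, built on the pCMV4-HA backbone, for producing HA-tagged human p31(comet) in transfected cells. It is propagated in E. coli as a high-copy plasmid through a ColE1/pUC-type origin and selected with ampicillin via the β-lactamase gene and its native promoter. An f1 phage origin is also present, which in principle allows single-stranded DNA production. Several short remnants of pUC-style cloning vectors (lac promoter and operator, CAP site, fragments of lacI and lacZα, MCS fragments and a T7 promoter) are annotated in the backbone but have no evident role in expression of the insert.

The expression cassette is driven by the human cytomegalovirus immediate-early enhancer and promoter, with the enhancer spanning the numbering origin of the circular sequence. Downstream lies a triple tandem HA epitope, followed closely by the coding sequence for the MAD2L1-binding protein (listed as MAD2BP1 in the catalogue entry and annotated as MAD2L1BP, also called CMT2). This places the tag at the N-terminus, and the insert was cloned between HindIII and XbaI sites. Transcripts are terminated by the human growth hormone polyadenylation signal. An SV40 enhancer/early promoter and a modified SV40 intron follow the cassette, but no mammalian selection marker is annotated, so the plasmid appears suited mainly to transient expression.

p31(comet) binds MAD2 and is thought to help silence the spindle assembly checkpoint. The HA tag permits detection or immunoprecipitation of the protein, and the associated publication concerns regulation of the mitotic checkpoint in glioma.
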