Addgene plasmid #221697: pCMV4-HA-p31(comet)
Purpose: Mammalian expression of HA-tagged human p31(comet)
Depositing lab: Derrick Sek Tong Ong. Depositing organization: National University of Singapore. Publication: CAMK2D serves as a molecular scaffold for RNF8-MAD2 complex to induce mitotic checkpoint in glioma. Chuah YH, Tay EXY, Grinchuk OV, Yoon J, Feng J, Kannan S, Robert M, Jakhar R, Liang Y, Lee BWL, Wang LC, Lim YT, Zhao T, Sobota RM, Lu G, Low BC, Crasta KC, Verma CS, Lin Z, Ong DST. Cell Death Differ. 2023 Aug;30(8):1973-1987. doi: 10.1038/s41418-023-01192-3. Epub 2023 Jul 19. PubMed 37468549.
Backbone
  Vector backbone: pCMV4-HA
  Vector type: Mammalian Expression
Growth in bacteria
  Bacterial resistance: Ampicillin, 100 μg/mL
  Growth temperature: 37°C
  Growth strain: DH5alpha
  Copy number: High Copy
Gene/Insert
  Gene/Insert name: MAD2BP1
  Species: H. sapiens (human)
  Cloning method: Restriction Enzyme; 5′ cloning site HindIII (unknown if destroyed); 3′ cloning site XbaI (unknown if destroyed)
Terms and licenses: Academic/Nonprofit Terms; Industry Terms: Not Available to Industry
How to cite: pCMV4-HA-p31(comet) was a gift from Derrick Sek Tong Ong (Addgene plasmid # 221697 ; http://n2t.net/addgene:221697 ; RRID:Addgene_221697)
